Addgene plasmid #68277: pED55 pRS306 pRPS2-SteND-NLS-mCherry
Purpose: SKARS: Fus3 and Kss1 MAPK activity sensor: Ste7ND 2xNLS mCherry Non functional sensor with non-docking mutation
Depositing lab: Serge Pelet. Depositing organization: Universite de Lausanne (UNIL). Publication: Dynamic single cell measurements of kinase activity by synthetic kinase activity relocation sensors. Durandau E, Aymoz D, Pelet S. BMC Biol. 2015 Aug 1;13:55. doi: 10.1186/s12915-015-0163-z. PubMed 26231587.
Backbone
  Vector backbone: pRS306
  Vector type: Yeast Expression
  Selectable markers: URA3
Growth in bacteria
  Bacterial resistance: Ampicillin, 100 μg/mL
  Growth temperature: 37°C
  Growth strain: DH5alpha
  Copy number: High Copy
Gene/Insert
  Gene/Insert name: Ste7ND NLS mCherry
  Species: Synthetic
  Promoter: pRPS2
  Tag / fusion protein: mCherry (C terminal on insert)
  Cloning method: Restriction Enzyme; 5′ cloning site HindIII (not destroyed); 3′ cloning site XhoI (not destroyed)
  Sequencing primers: 5′ T7; 3′ T3
Terms and licenses: Academic/Nonprofit Terms; Industry Terms: Not Available to Industry
How to cite: pED55 pRS306 pRPS2-SteND-NLS-mCherry was a gift from Serge Pelet (Addgene plasmid # 68277 ; http://n2t.net/addgene:68277 ; RRID:Addgene_68277)
