[The description below was written by a language model from this plasmid's Addgene catalogue record and pLannotate feature annotations shown in this document.]
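Description:
pED55 pRS306 pRPS2-SteND-NLS-mCherry is a yeast expression plasmid built on pRS306, an integrating shuttle vector. Consistent with that, the feature table shows no yeast replication origin or centromere, so stable maintenance in Saccharomyces cerevisiae depends on chromosomal integration, selected through the URA3 marker (uracil prototrophy, counterselectable with 5-FOA). In E. coli it replicates from a high-copy ColE1/pUC-type origin with ampicillin selection through β-lactamase. An f1 origin and the usual remnants of the lacZα cloning region, with flanking T7 and T3 promoters, are also present.

The insert, cloned between HindIII and XhoI, is a synthetic kinase activity relocation sensor (SKARS) for the mating-pathway MAPKs Fus3 and Kss1. It is driven by the RPS2 promoter. This promoter is not annotated as such, but a short MON1 fragment detected at the start of the insert probably reflects neighbouring genomic sequence carried along with it. The open reading frame begins with a small fragment of Ste7, the MAPK kinase that provides the docking site for Fus3 and Kss1. According to the record this is followed by two nuclear localization signals, which fall in the unannotated gap before the reporter, and then by C-terminal mCherry and the CYC1 terminator. In a working sensor, the docked kinase changes the nuclear versus cytoplasmic distribution of the fluorescent protein, which gives a single-cell readout of activity. This version carries a non-docking (ND) mutation in the Ste7 segment and is recorded as non-functional. It therefore serves as a negative control for whether relocation depends on specific MAPK docking.
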