Features (pLannotate 1.2.2; 20 found; start..end, strand, type, name):
   1009..1119    +  CDS            STE7 (fragment): STE7_YEAST - Experimental evidence at protein level: Swiss-Prot protein existence level 1. Serine/threonine protein kinase required for cell-type- specific transcription and signal transduction in yeast. It is thought that it is phosphorylated by the ste11 protein kinase and that it can phosphorylate the FUS3 and or KSS1 kinases. From Saccharomyces cerevisiae (strain ATCC 204508 / S288c) (Baker's yeast).
   1309..2010    +  CDS            mCherry: mCherry is a basic (constitutively fluorescent) red fluorescent protein published in 2004, derived from Discosoma sp.. It is reported to be a very rapidly-maturing monomer with low acid sensitivity.
   2026..2273    +  terminator     CYC1 terminator: S. cerevisiae CYC1; transcription terminator for CYC1
   2296..2314    -  promoter       T3 promoter: promoter for bacteriophage T3 RNA polymerase
   2359..2375    -  protein_bind   lac operator: The lac repressor binds to the lac operator to inhibit transcription in E. coli. This inhibition can be relieved by adding lactose or isopropyl-β-D-thiogalactopyranoside (IPTG). lac repressor encoded by lacI
   2383..2413    -  promoter       lac promoter: promoter for the E. coli lac operon
   2428..2449    -  protein_bind   CAP binding site: CAP binding activates transcription in the presence of cAMP. E. coli catabolite activator protein
   2462..2554    -  CDS            lacI (fragment): lac repressor; lacI; The lac repressor binds to the lac operator to inhibit transcription in E. coli. This inhibition can be relieved by adding lactose or isopropyl-β-D-thiogalactopyranoside (IPTG).
   2737..3325    -  rep_origin     ori: high-copy-number ColE1/pMB1/pBR322/pUC origin of replication
   3496..4356    -  CDS            AmpR: β-lactamase; bla; confers resistance to ampicillin, carbenicillin, and related antibiotics
   4357..4461    -  promoter       AmpR promoter: bla
   4556..4591    +  CDS            rop (fragment): Rop protein, which maintains plasmids at low copy number; rop
   4693..4740    +  misc_feature   bom (fragment): basis of mobility region from pBR322
   4751..4966    +  promoter       URA3 promoter: S. cerevisiae URA3
   4967..5770    +  CDS            URA3: orotidine-5'-phosphate decarboxylase, required for uracil biosynthesis; S. cerevisiae URA3; yeast auxotrophic marker, counterselectable with 5-fluoroorotic acid (5-FOA)
   5849..5898    +  misc_feature   bom (fragment): basis of mobility region from pBR322
   5899..6354    -  rep_origin     f1 ori (sequence partly withheld): f1 bacteriophage origin of replication; arrow indicates direction of (+) strand synthesis
   6362..6519    -  CDS            lacZα (fragment): LacZα fragment of β-galactosidase; lacZ fragment
   6522..6540    +  promoter       T7 promoter: promoter for bacteriophage T7 RNA polymerase
   6548..100     -  CDS            MON1 (fragment) (across the origin): MON1_YEAST - Also known as AUT12. Experimental evidence at protein level: Swiss-Prot protein existence level 1. In complex with CCZ1, is required for multiple vacuole delivery pathways including the cytoplasm to vacuole transport (Cvt), autophagy, pexophagy and endocytosis. The CCZ1-MON1 complex acts at the fusion of vesicles with the vacuole, through its regulation of the SNARE complex during the coordinated priming and docking stages of fusion, and particularly at the stage of tethering/docking (PubMed:12134085, PubMed:12364329, PubMed:12387888, PubMed:14662743, PubMed:15721293). The CCZ1-MO
>Addgene plasmid #68277 | pED55 pRS306 pRPS2-SteND-NLS-mCherry | depositor full sequence | sequence record 119434 | pED55 pRS306 pRPS2-SteND-NLS-mCherry sequence 6552 bps
TCGTTGCCACGATTGGAATACCCTCAAAATTCCCACTTTTACTATGCTTCAATTGACCCTTCGGTATCTC
AGCATCTAGGTAGCTTTCATTGAGATTCATAGTTCCGATGTACTGATTCTACGTTTGTGTACTTTGATAG
ACTTTTTTATTCAATTCGTATTCACTACTATCTTTGTCTCGTACCGCGGTTTTTATCCTTTATTTCAGCC
CTACGAGATAGAACGATGGAGCCTAGTAATACCATTTTATGTAAGCAAAATAAGAAGAAAGACTAAAAGA
ATTAGGATATGTTGTTAATCAGGGATAAAGGTACGCATACTAGCCTTACTACGTAAATATAAGGTTACGG
TTTACGATCACTATTGCAAGATACTATTGTTTAGCATTGGCAAAGACTTGACGGGAAATCTTTGATTGGG
CCCAACCATATTCATTAAAGATCCGGGATGTGAGCTTGAACTGCTTTTCGACGCGAAGAAGGTTTACACG
TATTTTAGTAATTGGCTTATTCACTAAGGATTCTTAAGGTTTTCTTAATAGTTTTCTACGTCGGCATGCG
ATTGTTTGGTTTAGAAGACTGCTTTCTAAATATGGTTGGGTGTATTTAAGCTAGACCCATACACCCGCTC
TATGGGATTATTTACTTGTTTGAATTTTAAGATTTGTGATAATGGAACTGGACGCAAACATTTGATGGAA
AACGCATGTCATCATTAACGAGGTAACGTAGGTATCTGTCCTGCCTTAGTATTGCACGCAGCTTCCCAGG
ACGCCTAGCTATTTTTTCATCTATTCCCCTCTGTAGTAACGTAAGAGTTTTCAAGTTTTTAATTCAGACT
TTCTCTTCCTTTGTTTCCAATTTCCTTCCTTACTGCTTGATACCTTTTCAATCCCAAAGAAACCGTGTTC
TTTATATATTGTCGATTGAAAGTTACCTACATCAACTTTCCGTGTTCCATTCCGACTATAACAAACAACC
AATAAGCTCAACTAATTAAGTAAAGCTTATGTTTCAACGAAAGACTTTACAGGCAGCGAACTTGAAAGGG
GCCAATGCTAACCTGCACCCAGATGTGGGCAATAATGGCCAATTGCAGGAAAAGACATCTAGACAACAAA
TGGGTCGTGGTTCGGAATTTGAAGAACTAGGTTCCCCGCTAAAAAAACTAAAAATATCACCAGATACGGC
TTCTGGTTTGGTTGAATTCCAACAAATGGGTCGTGGTTCGGAATTTGAAGAACTAGGTTCCCCGCTAAAA
AAACTAAAAATATCACCAGATACGGCTTCTGGTTTGGTTAGATCTGCTAGCAAGGGCGAGGAGGATAACA
TGGCCATCATCAAGGAGTTCATGCGCTTCAAGGTGCACATGGAGGGCTCCGTGAACGGCCACGAGTTCGA
GATCGAGGGCGAGGGCGAGGGCCGCCCCTACGAGGGCACCCAGACCGCCAAGCTGAAGGTGACCAAGGGT
GGCCCCCTGCCCTTCGCCTGGGACATCCTGTCCCCTCAGTTCATGTACGGCTCCAAGGCCTACGTGAAGC
ACCCCGCCGACATCCCCGACTACTTGAAGCTGTCCTTCCCCGAGGGCTTCAAGTGGGAGCGCGTGATGAA
CTTCGAGGACGGCGGCGTGGTGACCGTGACCCAGGACTCCTCCCTGCAGGACGGCGAGTTCATCTACAAG
GTGAAGCTGCGCGGCACCAACTTCCCCTCCGACGGCCCCGTAATGCAGAAGAAGACCATGGGCTGGGAGG
CCTCCTCCGAGCGGATGTACCCCGAGGACGGCGCCCTGAAGGGCGAGATCAAGCAGAGGCTGAAGCTGAA
GGACGGCGGCCACTACGACGCTGAGGTCAAGACCACCTACAAGGCCAAGAAGCCCGTGCAGCTGCCCGGC
GCCTACAACGTCAACATCAAGTTGGACATCACCTCCCACAACGAGGACTACACCATCGTGGAACAGTACG
AACGCGCCGAGGGCCGCCACTCCACCGGCGGCATGGACGAGCTGTACAAGGGATCTTAACTCGAGTCATG
TAATTAGTTATGTCACGCTTACATTCACGCCCTCCCCCCACATCCGCTCTAACCGAAAAGGAAGGAGTTA
GACAACCTGAAGTCTAGGTCCCTATTTATTTTTTTATAGTTATGTTAGTATTAAGAACGTTATTTATATT
TCAAATTTTTCTTTTTTTTCTGTACAGACGCGTGTACGCATGTAACATTATACTGAAAACCTTGCTTGAG
AAGGTTTTGGGACGCTCGAAGGCTTTAATTTGCGGCCGGTACCCAGCTTTTGTTCCCTTTAGTGAGGGTT
AATTCCGAGCTTGGCGTAATCATGGTCATAGCTGTTTCCTGTGTGAAATTGTTATCCGCTCACAATTCCA
CACAACATAGGAGCCGGAAGCATAAAGTGTAAAGCCTGGGGTGCCTAATGAGTGAGGTAACTCACATTAA
TTGCGTTGCGCTCACTGCCCGCTTTCCAGTCGGGAAACCTGTCGTGCCAGCTGCATTAATGAATCGGCCA
ACGCGCGGGGAGAGGCGGTTTGCGTATTGGGCGCTCTTCCGCTTCCTCGCTCACTGACTCGCTGCGCTCG
GTCGTTCGGCTGCGGCGAGCGGTATCAGCTCACTCAAAGGCGGTAATACGGTTATCCACAGAATCAGGGG
ATAACGCAGGAAAGAACATGTGAGCAAAAGGCCAGCAAAAGGCCAGGAACCGTAAAAAGGCCGCGTTGCT
GGCGTTTTTCCATAGGCTCGGCCCCCCTGACGAGCATCACAAAAATCGACGCTCAAGTCAGAGGTGGCGA
AACCCGACAGGACTATAAAGATACCAGGCGTTCCCCCCTGGAAGCTCCCTCGTGCGCTCTCCTGTTCCGA
CCCTGCCGCTTACCGGATACCTGTCCGCCTTTCTCCCTTCGGGAAGCGTGGCGCTTTCTCAATGCTCACG
CTGTAGGTATCTCAGTTCGGTGTAGGTCGTTCGCTCCAAGCTGGGCTGTGTGCACGAACCCCCCGTTCAG
CCCGACCGCTGCGCCTTATCCGGTAACTATCGTCTTGAGTCCAACCCGGTAAGACACGACTTATCGCCAC
TGGCAGCAGCCACTGGTAACAGGATTAGCAGAGCGAGGTATGTAGGCGGTGCTACAGAGTTCTTGAAGTG
GTGGCCTAACTACGGCTACACTAGAAGGACAGTATTTGGTATCTGCGCTCTGCTGAAGCCAGTTACCTTC
GGAAAAAGAGTTGGTAGCTCTTGATCCGGCAAACAAACCACCGCTGGTAGCGGTGGTTTTTTTGTTTGCA
AGCAGCAGATTACGCGCAGAAAAAAAGGATCTCAAGAAGATCCTTTGATCTTTTCTACGGGGTCTGACGC
TCAGTGGAACGAAAACTCACGTTAAGGGATTTTGGTCATGAGATTATCAAAAAGGATCTTCACCTAGATC
CTTTTAAATTAAAAATGAAGTTTTAAATCAATCTAAAGTATATATGAGTAAACTTGGTCTGACAGTTACC
AATGCTTAATCAGTGAGGCACCTATCTCAGCGATCTGTCTATTTCGTTCATCCATAGTTGCCTGACTGCC
CGTCGTGTAGATAACTACGATACGGGAGGGCTTACCATCTGGCCCCAGTGCTGCAATGATACCGCGAGAC
CCACGCTCACCGGCTCCAGATTTATCAGCAATAAACCAGCCAGCCGGAAGGGCCGAGCGCAGAAGTGGTC
CTGCAACTTTATCCGCCTCCATCCAGTCTATTAATTGTTGCCGGGAAGCTAGAGTAAGTAGTTCGCCAGT
TAATAGTTTGCGCAACGTTGTTGCCATTGCTACAGGCATCGTGGTGTCACGCTCGTCGTTTGGTATGGCT
TCATTCAGCTCCGGTTCCCAACGATCAAGGCGAGTTACATGATCCCCCATGTTGTGAAAAAAAGCGGTTA
GCTCCTTCGGTCCTCCGATCGTTGTCAGAAGTAAGTTGGCCGCAGTGTTATCACTCATGGTTATGGCAGC
ACTGCATAATTCTCTTACTGTCATGCCATCCGTAAGATGCTTTTCTGTGACTGGTGAGTACTCAACCAAG
TCATTCTGAGAATAGTGTATGCGGCGACCGAGTTGCTCTTGCCCGGCGTCAATACGGGATAATACCGCGC
CACATAGCAGAACTTTAAAAGTGCTCATCATTGGAAAACGTTCTTCGGGGCGAAAACTCTCAAGGATCTT
ACCGCTGTTGAGATCCAGTTCGATGTAACCCACTCGTGCACCCAACTGATCTTCAGCATCTTTTACTTTC
ACCAGCGTTTCTGGGTGAGCAAAAACAGGAAGGCAAAATGCCGCAAAAAAGGGAATAAGGGCGACACGGA
AATGTTGAATACTCATACTCTTCCTTTTTCAATATTATTGAAGCATTTATCAGGGTTATTGTCTCATGAG
CGGATACATATTTGAATGTATTTAGAAAAATAAACAAATAGGGGTTCCGCGCACATTTCCCCGAAAAGTG
CCACCTGACGTCTAAGAAACCATTATTATCATGACATTAACCTATAAAAATAGGCGTATCACGAGGCCCT
TTCGTCTCGCGCGTTTCGGTGATGACGGTGAAAACCTCTGACACATGCAGCTCCCGGAGACGGTCACAGC
TTGTCTGTAAGCGGATGCCGGGAGCAGACAAGCCCGTCAGGGCGCGTCAGCGGGTGTTGGCGGGTGTCGG
GGCTGGCTTAACTATGCGGCATCAGAGCAGATTGTACTGAGAGTGCACCACGCTTTTCAATTCAATTCAT
CATTTTTTTTTTATTCTTTTTTTTGATTTCGGTTTCTTTGAAATTTTTTTGATTCGGTAATCTCCGAACA
GAAGGAAGAACGAAGGAAGGAGCACAGACTTAGATTGGTATATATACGCATATGTAGTGTTGAAGAAACA
TGAAATTGCCCAGTATTCTTAACCCAACTGCACAGAACAAAAACCTGCAGGAAACGAAGATAAATCATGT
CGAAAGCTACATATAAGGAACGTGCTGCTACTCATCCTAGTCCTGTTGCTGCCAAGCTATTTAATATCAT
GCACGAAAAGCAAACAAACTTGTGTGCTTCATTGGATGTTCGTACCACCAAGGAATTACTGGAGTTAGTT
GAAGCATTAGGTCCCAAAATTTGTTTACTAAAAACACATGTGGATATCTTGACTGATTTTTCCATGGAGG
GCACAGTTAAGCCGCTAAAGGCATTATCCGCCAAGTACAATTTTTTACTCTTCGAAGACAGAAAATTTGC
TGACATTGGTAATACAGTCAAATTGCAGTACTCTGCGGGTGTATACAGAATAGCAGAATGGGCAGACATT
ACGAATGCACACGGTGTGGTGGGCCCAGGTATTGTTAGCGGTTTGAAGCAGGCGGCAGAAGAAGTAACAA
AGGAACCTAGAGGCCTTTTGATGTTAGCAGAATTGTCATGCAAGGGCTCCCTATCTACTGGAGAATATAC
TAAGGGTACTGTTGACATTGCGAAGAGCGACAAAGATTTTGTTATCGGCTTTATTGCTCAAAGAGACATG
GGTGGAAGAGATGAAGGTTACGATTGGTTGATTATGACACCCGGTGTGGGTTTAGATGACAAGGGAGACG
CATTGGGTCAACAGTATAGAACCGTGGATGATGTGGTCTCTACAGGATCTGACATTATTATTGTTGGAAG
AGGACTATTTGCAAAGGGAAGGGATGCTAAGGTAGAGGGTGAACGTTACAGAAAAGCAGGCTGGGAAGCA
TATTTGAGAAGATGCGGCCAGCAAAACTAAAAAACTGTATTATAAGTAAATGCATGTATACTAAACTCAC
AAATTAGAGCTTCAATTTAATTATATCAGTTATTACCCTGCGGTGTGAAATACCGCACAGATGCGTAAGG
AGAAAATACCGCATCAGGAAATTGTAAACGTTAATATTTTGTTAAAATTCGCGTTAAATTTTTGTTAAAT
CAGCTCATTTTTTAACCAATAGGCCGAAATCGGCAAAATCCCTTATAAATCAAAAGAATAGACCGAGATA
GGGT
[37 nt withheld, positions 6025-6061]
AAAGAACGTGGACTCCAACGTCAAAGG
[49 nt withheld, positions 6089-6137]
T
[91 nt withheld, positions 6139-6229]
G
[124 nt withheld, positions 6231-6354]
CGCGCCATTCGCCATTCAGGCTGCGCAACTGTTGGGAAGGGCGATCGGTGCGGGCCTCTTCGCTATTACG
CCAGCTGGCGAAGGGGGGATGTGCTGCAAGGCGATTAAGTTGGGTAACGCCAGGGTTTTCCCAGTCACGA
CGTTGTAAAACGACGGCCAGTGAATTGTAATACGACTCACTATAGGGCGAATTGGAGC
