>Addgene plasmid #68277 | pED55 pRS306 pRPS2-SteND-NLS-mCherry | addgene partial sequence | sequence record 123843 | T7 5'-TAATACGACTCACTATAGGG-3'
AATTCCCACTTTTACTATGCTTCAATTGACCCTTCGGTATCTCAGCATCTAGGTAGCTTTCATTGAGATT
CATAGTTCCGATGTACTGATTCTACGTTTGTGTACTTTGATAGACTTTTTTATTCAATTCGTATTCACTA
CTATCTTTGTCTCGTACCGCGGTTTTTATCCTTTATTTCAGCCCTACGAGATAGAACGATGGAGCCTAGT
AATACCATTTTATGTAAGCAAAATAAGAAGAAAGACTAAAAGAATTAGGATATGTTGTTAATCAGGGATA
AAGGTACGCATACTAGCCTTACTACGTAAATATAAGGTTACGGTTTACGATCACTATTGCAAGATACTAT
TGTTTAGCATTGGCAAAGACTTGACGGGAAATCTTTGATTGGGCCCAACCATATTCATTAAAGATCCGGG
ATGTGAGCTTGAACTGCTTTTCGACGCGAAGAAGGTTTACACGTATTTTAGTAATTGGCTTATTCACTAA
GGATTCTTAAGGTTTTCTTAATAGTTTTCTACGTCGGCATGCGATTGTTTGGTTTAGAAGACTGCTTTCT
AAATATGGTTGGGTGTATTTAAGCTAGACCCATACACCCGCTCTATGGGATTATTTACTTGTTTGAATTT
TAAGATTTGTGATAATGGAACTGGACGCAAACATTTGATGGAAAACGCATGTCATCATTAACGAGGTAAC
GTAGGTATCTGTCCTGCCTTAGTATTGCACGCAGCTTCCCAGGACGCCTAGCTATTTT
