>Addgene plasmid #68277 | pED55 pRS306 pRPS2-SteND-NLS-mCherry | addgene partial sequence | sequence record 123934 | mCherry-R 5'-TTGGTCACCTTCAGCTTGG-3'
CCTCGATCTCGAACTCGTGGCCGTTCACGGAGCCCTCCATGTGCACCTTGAAGCGCATGAACTCCTTGAT
GATGGCCATGTTATCCTCCTCGCCCTTGCTAGCAGATCTAACCAAACCAGAAGCCGTATCTGGTGATATT
TTTAGTTTTTTTAGCGGGGAACCTAGTTCTTCAAATTCCGAACCACGACCCATTTGTTGGAATTCAACCA
AACCAGAAGCCGTATCTGGTGATATTTTTAGTTTTTTTAGCGGGGAACCTAGTTCTTCAAATTCCGAACC
ACGACCCATTTGTTGTCTAGATGTCTTTTCCTGCAATTGGCCATTATTGCCCACATCTGGGTGCAGGTTA
GCATTGGCCCCTTTCAAGTTCGCTGCCTGTAAAGTCTTTCGTTGAAACATAAGCTTTACTTAATTAGTTG
AGCTTATTGGTTGTTTGTTATAGTCGGAATGGAACACGGAAAGTTGATGTAGGTAACTTTCAATCGACAA
TATATAAAGAACACGGTTTCTTTGGGATTGAAAAGGTATCAAGCAGTAAGGAAGGAAATTGGAAACAAAG
GAAGAGAAAGTCTGAATTAAAAACTTGAAAACTCTTACGTTACTACAGAGGGGAATAGATGAAAAAATAG
CTAGGCGTCCTGGGAAGCTGCGTGCAATACTAAGGCAGGACAGATACCTACGTTACCTCGTTAATGATGA
CATGCGTTTTCCATCAAATGTTTGCGTCCAGTTCCATTATCACAAATCTTAAAATTCAAACAAGTAAATA
ATCCCATAGAGCGGGTGTATGGGTCTAGCTTAAATACACCCAACCATATTTAGAA
